Addgene plasmid #211020: pNLF1-N_RBBP7:1-425
Purpose: Mammalian expression of full-length human RBBP7. N-terminal NanoLuc luciferase tag.
Depositing lab: Cheryl Arrowsmith. Depositing organization: University of Toronto. Publication: A Target Class Ligandability Evaluation of WD40 Repeat-Containing Proteins. Ackloo S, Li F, Szewczyk M, Seitova A, Loppnau P, Zeng H, Xu J, Ahmad S, Arnautova YA, Baghaie AJ, Beldar S, Bolotokova A, Centrella PA, Chau I, Clark MA, Cuozzo JW, Dehghani-Tafti S, Disch JS, Dong A, Dumas A, Feng JA, Ghiabi P, Gibson E, Gilmer J, Goldman B, Green SR, Guie MA, Guilinger JP, Harms N, Herasymenko O, Houliston S, Hutchinson A, Kearnes S, Keefe AD, Kimani SW, Kramer T, Kutera M, Kwak HA, Lento C, Li Y, Liu J, Loup J, Machado RAC, Mulhern CJ, Perveen S, Righetto GL, Riley P, Shrestha S, Sigel EA, Silva M, Sintchak MD, Slakman BL, Taylor RD, Thompson J, Torng W, Underkoffler C, von Rechenberg M, Walsh RT, Watson I, Wilson DJ, Wolf E, Yadav M, Yazdi AK, Zhang J, Zhang Y, Santhakumar V, Edwards AM, Barsyte-Lovejoy D, Schapira M, Brown PJ, Halabelian L, Arrowsmith CH. J Med Chem. 2025 Jan 23;68(2):1092-1112. doi: 10.1021/acs.jmedchem.4c02010. Epub 2024 Nov 4. PubMed 39495097.
Backbone
  Vector backbone: pNLF1-N
  Backbone manufacturer: Promega
  Vector type: Mammalian Expression
  Selectable markers: Hygromycin
Growth in bacteria
  Bacterial resistance: Ampicillin, 100 μg/mL
  Growth temperature: 37°C
  Growth strain: DH5alpha
  Copy number: High Copy
Gene/Insert
  Gene/Insert name: RBBP7:M1-S425
  Species: H. sapiens (human)
  Insert size (bp): 1275
  Mutation: wild type
  Entrez Gene: RBBP7 (a.k.a. RbAp46)
  Promoter: CMV
  Tag / fusion protein: NanoLuc luciferase (N terminal on insert)
  Cloning method: Ligation Independent Cloning
  Sequencing primers: 5′ gtaaccatcaacggagtgac; 3′ tatcatgtctgctcgaagc
Resource information
  A portion of this plasmid was derived from a plasmid made by: Open Biosystems (LIFESEQ1449828)
Terms and licenses: Academic/Nonprofit Terms; Industry Terms: Not Available to Industry
Depositor comments: 5' Cloning Site: EcoR1 (not destroyed), 3' Cloning Site: EcoRV (not destroyed). N terminal tag: mvftledfvgdwrqtagynldqvleqggvsslfqnlgvsvtpiqrivlsgenglkidihviipyeglsgdqmgqiekifkvvypvddhhfkvilhygtlvidgvtpnmidyfgrpyegiavfdgkkitvtgtlwngnkiiderlinpdgsllfrvtingvtgwrlcerilagssgaiasef.
How to cite: pNLF1-N_RBBP7:1-425 was a gift from Cheryl Arrowsmith (Addgene plasmid # 211020 ; http://n2t.net/addgene:211020 ; RRID:Addgene_211020)
