[The description below was written by a language model from this plasmid's Addgene catalogue record and pLannotate feature annotations shown in this document.]
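Description:
pNLF1-N_RBBP7:1-425 is a mammalian expression plasmid of about 7.2 kb built on the commercial pNLF1-N backbone, which is designed for making N-terminal NanoLuc luciferase fusions. It is propagated in E. coli as a high-copy plasmid through a ColE1/pUC-type origin with ampicillin selection (β-lactamase under its own promoter). A ColE1 cer site is also present and helps keep the plasmid monomeric. For mammalian cells, a separate cassette places the hygromycin phosphotransferase gene (hph) under the SV40 enhancer/early promoter with a synthetic poly(A) signal, allowing selection of stably transfected cells.

The payload is the wild-type, full-length human RBBP7 coding sequence (RbAp46, residues M1 to S425, 1,275 bp), inserted by ligation-independent cloning downstream of, and in frame with, the human codon-optimized NanoLuc gene via a short linker. Transcription is driven by the CMV immediate-early enhancer and promoter, followed by a chimeric β-globin/immunoglobulin intron that generally improves expression, and is terminated by an SV40 polyadenylation signal. A T7 promoter just upstream of NanoLuc would also permit in vitro transcription. Several short annotated fragments (SET1, T7 terminator, large T antigen, M13 ori, bom, tnpA) appear to be backbone remnants or partial matches rather than functional elements.

RBBP7 is a WD40-repeat, histone-binding subunit of several chromatin-modifying complexes. The plasmid comes from a study evaluating the ligandability of WD40 repeat proteins. A bright NanoLuc fusion of this kind is typically used as a luminescent donor in cellular bioluminescence-based assays such as NanoBRET target engagement or protein interaction measurements, although the record itself states only mammalian expression of the tagged protein.
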