Features (pLannotate 1.2.2; 20 found; start..end, strand, type, name):
    140..517     +  enhancer       CMV enhancer: human cytomegalovirus immediate early enhancer
    519..718     +  promoter       CMV promoter: human cytomegalovirus (CMV) immediate early promoter
    857..989     +  intron         chimeric intron: chimera between introns from human β-globin and immunoglobulin heavy chain genes
   1033..1051    +  promoter       T7 promoter: promoter for bacteriophage T7 RNA polymerase
   1065..1577    +  CDS            Nluc: NanoLuc® luciferase human codon-optimized
   1608..2882    +  CDS            RBBP7: RBBP7_HUMAN - Also known as RBAP46. Experimental evidence at protein level: Swiss-Prot protein existence level 1. Core histone-binding subunit that may target chromatin remodeling factors, histone acetyltransferases and histone deacetylases to their histone substrates in a manner that is regulated by nucleosomal DNA. Component of several complexes which regulate chromatin metabolism. These include the type B histone acetyltransferase (HAT) complex, which is required for chromatin assembly following DNA replication; the core histone deacetylase (HDAC) complex, which promotes histone deacetylati
   2932..2957    +  CDS            SET1 (fragment): solubility-enhancement tag derived from T7 phage gene 10B
   2965..2981    +  terminator     T7 terminator (fragment): transcription terminator for bacteriophage T7 RNA polymerase
   3001..3122    -  polyA_signal   SV40 poly(A) signal: SV40 polyadenylation signal
   3145..3213    -  CDS            large T antigen (fragment): large T antigen from SV40 (simian virus 40)
   3218..3250    +  rep_origin     M13 ori (fragment): M13 bacteriophage origin of replication; arrow indicates direction of (+) strand synthesis
   3251..3302    -  misc_feature   bom (fragment): basis of mobility region from pBR322
   3367..3724    +  promoter       SV40 promoter: SV40 enhancer and early promoter
   3755..4777    +  CDS            hph: KHYB_ECOLX - Experimental evidence at protein level: Swiss-Prot protein existence level 1. The aminoglycoside phosphotransferases achieve inactivation of their antibiotic substrates by phosphorylation. Only phosphorylates hygromycin and closely related compounds such as demethyl analogs and destomycin. From Escherichia coli.
   4816..4864    +  polyA_signal   poly(A) signal: synthetic polyadenylation signal
   4885..4977    -  CDS            tnpA (fragment): TN5P_ECOLX - Also known as tnp. Experimental evidence at protein level: Swiss-Prot protein existence level 1. Mediates transposition of transposon Tn5 by a 'cut and paste' mechanism. First, the monomeric transposase binds the 19 bp inverted DNA repeats flanking the transposon. Then, dimerization of the DNA- bound transposase creates a synaptic DNA complex. After nicking of the first DNA strand, excision of the transposon proceeds through a series of intermediates. The transposase then mediates the insertion of the transposon at a new site by strand transfer. The activity of the wild- type tran
   5020..5124    +  promoter       AmpR promoter: bla
   5125..5985    +  CDS            AmpR: β-lactamase; bla; confers resistance to ampicillin, carbenicillin, and related antibiotics
   6143..6731    -  rep_origin     ori: high-copy-number ColE1/pMB1/pBR322/pUC origin of replication
   6847..7130    +  misc_feature   cer region: ColE1-derived recombination site that helps to maintain plasmids as monomers
>Addgene plasmid #211020 | pNLF1-N_RBBP7:1-425 | addgene full sequence | sequence record 423358 | Addgene NGS Result
TCAATATTGGCCATTAGCCATATTATTCATTGGTTATATAGCATAAATCAATATTGGCTATTGGCCATTG
CATACGTTGTATCTATATCATAATATGTACATTTATATTGGCTCATGTCCAATATGACCGCCATGTTGGC
ATTGATTATTGACTAGTTATTAATAGTAATCAATTACGGGGTCATTAGTTCATAGCCCATATATGGAGTT
CCGCGTTACATAACTTACGGTAAATGGCCCGCCTGGCTGACCGCCCAACGACCCCCGCCCATTGACGTCA
ATAATGACGTATGTTCCCATAGTAACGCCAATAGGGACTTTCCATTGACGTCAATGGGTGGAGTATTTAC
GGTAAACTGCCCACTTGGCAGTACATCAAGTGTATCATATGCCAAGTCCGCCCCCTATTGACGTCAATGA
CGGTAAATGGCCCGCCTGGCATTATGCCCAGTACATGACCTTACGGGACTTTCCTACTTGGCAGTACATC
TACGTATTAGTCATCGCTATTACCATGGTGATGCGGTTTTGGCAGTACACCAATGGGCGTGGATAGCGGT
TTGACTCACGGGGATTTCCAAGTCTCCACCCCATTGACGTCAATGGGAGTTTGTTTTGGCACCAAAATCA
ACGGGACTTTCCAAAATGTCGTAATAACCCCGCCCCGTTGACGCAAATGGGCGGTAGGCGTGTACGGTGG
GAGGTCTATATAAGCAGAGCTGGTTTAGTGAACCGTCAGATCACTAGAAGCTTTATTGCGGTAGTTTATC
ACAGTTAAATTGCTAACGCAGTCAGTGCTTCTGACACAACAGTCTCGAACTTAAGCTGCAGAAGTTGGTC
GTGAGGCACTGGGCAGGTAAGTATCAAGGTTACAAGACAGGTTTAAGGAGACCAATAGAAACTGGGCTTG
TCGAGACAGAGAAGACTCTTGCGTTTCTGATAGGCACCTATTGGTCTTACTGACATCCACTTTGCCTTTC
TCTCCACAGGTGTCCACTCCCAGTTCAATTACAGCTCTTAAGGCTAGAGTATTAATACGACTCACTATAG
GGCTAGCGCTCACCATGGTCTTCACACTCGAAGATTTCGTTGGGGACTGGCGACAGACAGCCGGCTACAA
CCTGGACCAAGTCCTTGAACAGGGAGGTGTGTCCAGTTTGTTTCAGAATCTCGGGGTGTCCGTAACTCCG
ATCCAAAGGATTGTCCTGAGCGGTGAAAATGGGCTGAAGATCGACATCCATGTCATCATCCCGTATGAAG
GTCTGAGCGGCGACCAAATGGGCCAGATCGAAAAAATTTTTAAGGTGGTGTACCCTGTGGATGATCATCA
CTTTAAGGTGATCCTGCACTATGGCACACTGGTAATCGACGGGGTTACGCCGAACATGATCGACTATTTC
GGACGGCCGTATGAAGGCATCGCCGTGTTCGACGGCAAAAAGATCACTGTAACAGGGACCCTGTGGAACG
GCAACAAAATTATCGACGAGCGCCTGATCAACCCCGACGGCTCCCTGCTGTTCCGAGTAACCATCAACGG
AGTGACCGGCTGGCGGCTGTGCGAACGCATTCTGGCGGGCTCGAGCGGCGCGATCGCTTCCGAATTCATG
GCGAGTAAAGAGATGTTTGAAGATACTGTGGAGGAGCGTGTCATCAATGAAGAATATAAAATCTGGAAGA
AGAATACACCGTTTCTATATGACCTGGTTATGACCCATGCTCTTCAGTGGCCCAGTCTTACCGTTCAGTG
GCTTCCTGAAGTGACTAAACCTGAAGGAAAAGATTATGCCCTTCATTGGCTAGTGCTGGGGACTCATACG
TCTGATGAGCAGAATCATCTGGTGGTTGCTCGAGTACATATTCCCAATGATGATGCACAGTTTGATGCTT
CCCATTGTGACAGTGACAAGGGTGAATTTGGTGGCTTTGGTTCTGTAACAGGAAAAATTGAATGTGAAAT
TAAAATCAATCACGAAGGAGAAGTAAACCGTGCTCGTTACATGCCGCAGAATCCTCACATCATTGCTACA
AAAACACCATCTTCTGATGTGTTGGTTTTTGACTATACAAAACACCCTGCTAAACCAGACCCAAGTGGAG
AATGTAATCCTGATCTCAGATTAAGAGGTCACCAGAAGGAAGGCTATGGTCTCTCCTGGAATTCAAATTT
GAGTGGACATCTCCTAAGTGCATCTGATGACCATACTGTTTGTCTGTGGGATATAAACGCAGGACCAAAA
GAAGGCAAAATTGTGGATGCTAAAGCCATCTTTACTGGCCACTCAGCTGTTGTAGAGGATGTGGCCTGGC
ACCTGCTGCACGAGTCATTGTTTGGATCTGTTGCTGATGATCAGAAACTTATGATATGGGACACCAGGTC
CAATACCACCTCCAAGCCGAGTCACTTGGTGGATGCGCACACTGCCGAAGTCAACTGCCTCTCATTCAAT
CCCTACAGCGAATTTATTCTAGCCACCGGCTCTGCGGATAAGACCGTAGCTTTATGGGATCTGCGTAACT
TAAAATTAAAACTCCATACCTTCGAATCTCATAAAGATGAAATTTTCCAGGTCCACTGGTCTCCACATAA
TGAAACTATTCTGGCTTCAAGTGGTACTGACCGCCGCCTGAATGTGTGGGATTTAAGTAAAATTGGGGAA
GAACAATCAGCAGAAGATGCAGAAGATGGGCCTCCAGAACTCCTGTTTATTCATGGAGGACACACTGCTA
AGATTTCAGATTTTAGCTGGAACCCCAATGAGCCTTGGGTCATTTGCTCAGTGTCTGAGGATAACATCAT
GCAGATATGGCAAATGGCTGAAAATATTTACAATGATGAAGAGTCAGATGTCACGACATCCGAACTGGAG
GGACAAGGATCTTGAGATATCTAGATTTGGGCCCAATTCCTGCAGGATTTTGCGGCCGCTTGCTGAGTTG
GCTGCTGCCACCGCTGAGCAATAACTAGCATAACCCCTTGGCCGCTTCGAGCAGACATGATAAGATACAT
TGATGAGTTTGGACAAACCACAACTAGAATGCAGTGAAAAAAATGCTTTATTTGTGAAATTTGTGATGCT
ATTGCTTTATTTGTAACCATTATAAGCTGCAATAAACAAGTTAACAACAACAATTGCATTCATTTTATGT
TTCAGGTTCAGGGGGAGATGTGGGAGGTTTTTTTAAGCAAGTAAAACCTCTACAAATGTGGTAAAATCGA
ATTTTAACAAAATATTAACGCTTACAATTTCCTGATGCGGTATTTTCTCCTTACGCATCTGTGCGGTATT
TCACACCGCATACGCGGATCTGCGCAGCACCATGGCCTGAAATAACCTCTGAAAGAGGAACTTGGTTAGG
TACCTTCTGAGGCGGAAAGAACCAGCTGTGGAATGTGTGTCAGTTAGGGTGTGGAAAGTCCCCAGGCTCC
CCAGCAGGCAGAAGTATGCAAAGCATGCATCTCAATTAGTCAGCAACCAGGTGTGGAAAGTCCCCAGGCT
CCCCAGCAGGCAGAAGTATGCAAAGCATGCATCTCAATTAGTCAGCAACCATAGTCCCGCCCCTAACTCC
GCCCATCCCGCCCCTAACTCCGCCCAGTTCCGCCCATTCTCCGCCCCATGGCTGACTAATTTTTTTTATT
TATGCAGAGGCCGAGGCCGCCTCGGCCTCTGAGCTATTCCAGAAGTAGTGAGGAGGCTTTTTTGGAGGCC
TAGGCTTTTGCAAAAAGCTCGATTCTTCTGACACTAGCGCCACCATGAAGAAGCCCGAACTCACCGCTAC
CAGCGTTGAAAAATTTCTCATCGAGAAGTTCGACAGTGTGAGCGACCTGATGCAGTTGTCGGAGGGCGAA
GAGAGCCGAGCCTTCAGCTTCGATGTCGGCGGACGCGGCTATGTACTGCGGGTGAATAGCTGCGCTGATG
GCTTCTACAAAGACCGCTACGTGTACCGCCACTTCGCCAGCGCTGCACTACCCATCCCCGAAGTGTTGGA
CATCGGCGAGTTCAGCGAGAGCCTGACATACTGCATCAGTAGACGCGCCCAAGGCGTTACTCTCCAAGAC
CTCCCCGAAACAGAGCTGCCTGCTGTGTTACAGCCTGTCGCCGAAGCTATGGATGCTATTGCCGCCGCCG
ACCTCAGTCAAACCAGCGGCTTCGGCCCATTCGGGCCCCAAGGCATCGGCCAGTACACAACCTGGCGGGA
TTTCATTTGCGCCATTGCTGATCCCCATGTCTACCACTGGCAGACCGTGATGGACGACACCGTGTCCGCC
AGCGTAGCTCAAGCCCTGGACGAACTGATGCTGTGGGCCGAAGACTGTCCCGAGGTGCGCCACCTCGTCC
ATGCCGACTTCGGCAGCAACAACGTCCTGACCGACAACGGCCGCATCACCGCCGTAATCGACTGGTCCGA
AGCTATGTTCGGGGACAGTCAGTACGAGGTGGCCAACATCTTCTTCTGGCGGCCCTGGCTGGCTTGCATG
GAGCAGCAGACTCGCTACTTCGAGCGCCGGCATCCCGAGCTGGCCGGCAGCCCTCGTCTGCGAGCCTACA
TGCTGCGCATCGGCCTGGATCAGCTCTACCAGAGCCTCGTGGACGGCAACTTCGACGATGCTGCCTGGGC
TCAAGGCCGCTGCGATGCCATCGTCCGCAGCGGGGCCGGCACCGTCGGTCGCACACAAATCGCTCGCCGG
AGCGCAGCCGTATGGACCGACGGCTGCGTCGAGGTGCTGGCCGACAGCGGCAACCGCCGGCCCAGTACAC
GACCGCGCGCTAAGGAGGTAGGTCGAGTTTAGACTCTAGCCATCACGATGGCCGCAATAAAATATCTTTA
TTTTCATTACATCTGTGTGTTGGTTTTTTGTGTGAATCGATAGCGATAAGGATCCTCTTTGCGCTTGCGT
TTTCCCTTGTCCAGATAGCCCAGTAGCTGACATTCATCCGGGGTCAGCACCGTTTCTGCGGACTGGCTTT
CTACGTAATGGTTTCTTAGACGTCAGGTGGCACTTTTCGGGGAAATGTGCGCGGAACCCCTATTTGTTTA
TTTTTCTAAATACATTCAAATATGTATCCGCTCATGAGACAATAACCCTGATAAATGCTTCAATAATATT
GAAAAAGGAAGAGTATGAGTATTCAACATTTCCGTGTCGCCCTTATTCCCTTTTTTGCGGCATTTTGCCT
TCCTGTTTTTGCTCACCCAGAAACGCTGGTGAAAGTAAAAGATGCTGAAGATCAGTTGGGTGCACGAGTG
GGTTACATCGAACTGGATCTCAACAGCGGTAAGATCCTTGAGAGTTTTCGCCCCGAAGAACGTTTTCCAA
TGATGAGCACTTTCAAAGTTCTGCTATGTGGCGCGGTATTATCCCGTATTGACGCCGGGCAAGAGCAACT
CGGTCGCCGCATACACTATTCTCAGAATGACTTGGTTGAGTACTCACCAGTCACAGAAAAGCATCTTACG
GATGGCATGACAGTAAGAGAATTATGCAGTGCTGCCATAACCATGAGTGATAACACTGCGGCCAACTTAC
TTCTGACAACTATCGGAGGACCGAAGGAGCTAACCGCTTTTTTGCACAACATGGGGGATCATGTAACTCG
CCTTGATCGTTGGGAACCGGAGCTGAATGAAGCCATACCAAACGACGAGCGTGACACCACGATGCCTGTA
GCAATGGCAACAACGTTGCGCAAACTATTAACTGGCGAACTACTTACTCTAGCTTCCCGGCAACAATTAA
TAGACTGGATGGAGGCGGATAAAGTTGCAGGACCACTTCTGCGCTCGGCCCTTCCGGCTGGCTGGTTTAT
TGCTGATAAATCTGGAGCCGGTGAGCGTGGGTCTCGCGGTATCATTGCAGCACTGGGGCCAGATGGTAAG
CCCTCCCGTATCGTAGTTATCTACACGACGGGGAGTCAGGCAACTATGGATGAACGAAATAGACAGATCG
CTGAGATAGGTGCCTCACTGATTAAGCATTGGTAATTCGAAATGACCGACCAAGCGACGCCCAACCGGTA
TCAGCTCACTCAAAGGCGGTAATACGGTTATCCACAGAATCAGGGGATAACGCAGGAAAGAACATGTGAG
CAAAAGGCCAGCAAAAGGCCAGGAACCGTAAAAAGGCCGCGTTGCTGGCGTTTTTCCATAGGCTCCGCCC
CCCTGACGAGCATCACAAAAATCGACGCTCAAGTCAGAGGTGGCGAAACCCGACAGGACTATAAAGATAC
CAGGCGTTTCCCCCTGGAAGCTCCCTCGTGCGCTCTCCTGTTCCGACCCTGCCGCTTACCGGATACCTGT
CCGCCTTTCTCCCTTCGGGAAGCGTGGCGCTTTCTCATAGCTCACGCTGTAGGTATCTCAGTTCGGTGTA
GGTCGTTCGCTCCAAGCTGGGCTGTGTGCACGAACCCCCCGTTCAGCCCGACCGCTGCGCCTTATCCGGT
AACTATCGTCTTGAGTCCAACCCGGTAAGACACGACTTATCGCCACTGGCAGCAGCCACTGGTAACAGGA
TTAGCAGAGCGAGGTATGTAGGCGGTGCTACAGAGTTCTTGAAGTGGTGGCCTAACTACGGCTACACTAG
AAGGACAGTATTTGGTATCTGCGCTCTGCTGAAGCCAGTTACCTTCGGAAAAAGAGTTGGTAGCTCTTGA
TCCGGCAAACAAACCACCGCTGGTAGCGGTGGTTTTTTTGTTTGCAAGCAGCAGATTACGCGCAGAAAAA
AAGGATTTCAAGAAGATCCTTTGATCTTTTCTACGGGGTCTGACGCTCAGTGGAACGAAAACTCACGTTA
AGGGATTTTGGTCATGAGATTATCAAAAAGGATCTTCACCTAGATCCTTTTATAGTCCGGAAATACAGGA
ACGCACGCTGGATGGCCCTTCGCTGGGATGGTGAAACCATGAAAAATGGCAGCTTCAGTGGATTAAGTGG
GGGTAATGTGGCCTGTACCCTCTGGTTGCATAGGTATTCATACGGTTAAAATTTATCAGGCGCGATTGCG
GCAGTTTTTCGGGTGGTTTGTTGCCATTTTTACCTGTCTGCTGCCGTGATCGCGCTGAACGCGTTTTAGC
GGTGCGTACAATTAAGGGATTATGGTAAATCCACTTACTGTCTGCCCTCGTAGCCATCGAGATAAACCGC
AGTACTCCGGCCACGATGCGTCCGGCGTAGAGGATCGAGATCT
