>Addgene plasmid #211020 | pNLF1-N_RBBP7:1-425 | depositor partial sequence | sequence record 411520 | Insert sequence
ATGGCGAGTAAAGAGATGTTTGAAGATACTGTGGAGGAGCGTGTCATCAATGAAGAATATAAAATCTGGA
AGAAGAATACACCGTTTCTATATGACCTGGTTATGACCCATGCTCTTCAGTGGCCCAGTCTTACCGTTCA
GTGGCTTCCTGAAGTGACTAAACCTGAAGGAAAAGATTATGCCCTTCATTGGCTAGTGCTGGGGACTCAT
ACGTCTGATGAGCAGAATCATCTGGTGGTTGCTCGAGTACATATTCCCAATGATGATGCACAGTTTGATG
CTTCCCATTGTGACAGTGACAAGGGTGAATTTGGTGGCTTTGGTTCTGTAACAGGAAAAATTGAATGTGA
AATTAAAATCAATCACGAAGGAGAAGTAAACCGTGCTCGTTACATGCCGCAGAATCCTCACATCATTGCT
ACAAAAACACCATCTTCTGATGTGTTGGTTTTTGACTATACAAAACACCCTGCTAAACCAGACCCAAGTG
GAGAATGTAATCCTGATCTCAGATTAAGAGGTCACCAGAAGGAAGGCTATGGTCTCTCCTGGAATTCAAA
TTTGAGTGGACATCTCCTAAGTGCATCTGATGACCATACTGTTTGTCTGTGGGATATAAACGCAGGACCA
AAAGAAGGCAAAATTGTGGATGCTAAAGCCATCTTTACTGGCCACTCAGCTGTTGTAGAGGATGTGGCCT
GGCACCTGCTGCACGAGTCATTGTTTGGATCTGTTGCTGATGATCAGAAACTTATGATATGGGACACCAG
GTCCAATACCACCTCCAAGCCGAGTCACTTGGTGGATGCGCACACTGCCGAAGTCAACTGCCTCTCATTC
AATCCCTACAGCGAATTTATTCTAGCCACCGGCTCTGCGGATAAGACCGTAGCTTTATGGGATCTGCGTA
ACTTAAAATTAAAACTCCATACCTTCGAATCTCATAAAGATGAAATTTTCCAGGTCCACTGGTCTCCACA
TAATGAAACTATTCTGGCTTCAAGTGGTACTGACCGCCGCCTGAATGTGTGGGATTTAAGTAAAATTGGG
GAAGAACAATCAGCAGAAGATGCAGAAGATGGGCCTCCAGAACTCCTGTTTATTCATGGAGGACACACTG
CTAAGATTTCAGATTTTAGCTGGAACCCCAATGAGCCTTGGGTCATTTGCTCAGTGTCTGAGGATAACAT
CATGCAGATATGGCAAATGGCTGAAAATATTTACAATGATGAAGAGTCAGATGTCACGACATCCGAACTG
GAGGGACAAGGATCT
